>Addgene plasmid #64039 | pcDNA3-EngPD | addgene partial sequence | sequence record 109646 | CMV-F 5'-CGCAAATGGGCGGTAGGCGTG-3'
CTATATAAGCAGAGCTCTCTGGCTAACTAGAGAACCCACTGCTTACTGGCTTATCGAAATTAATACGACT
CACTATAGGGAGACCCAAGCTTGCCATGGCCCTGGAGGATCGCTGCAGCCCACAGTCAGCGCCCAGCCCC
ATTACCCTACAAATGCAGCCTCTTCACCACCAGCAACAGCAGCAGCAGCAACAGCAGCAGCAAATGCAGC
ACCTCCACCAGCTGCAGCAACTGCAGCAGTTGCACCAACAGCAACTGGCCGCCGGTGTCTTCCACCATCC
GGCAATGGCCTTCGATGCCGCTGCAGCCGCCGCTGCTGCAGCTGCTGCTGCGGCCGCCCACGCTCATGCT
GCTGCACTGCAGCAGCGCCTCAGTGGCAGTGGATCGCCCGCATCCTGCTCCACGCCCGCCTCGTCCACGC
CGCTGACCATCAAGGAGGAGGAAAGCGACTCCGTGATCGGTGACATGAGTTTCCACAATCAGACGCACAC
CACCAACGAGGAGGAGGAGGCGGAGGAGGATGACGACATTGATGTGGATGTGGATGATACGTCGGCGGGC
GGACGCCCGCCACCACCCGCCCACCAGCAGCAGTCGACGGCCAAGCCCTCGCTGGCCTTTTCCATCTCCA
ACATCCTGAGCGATCGTTTCGGAGATGTCCAGAAGCCTGGCAAGTCGATTGAGAACCAGGCCAGCATATT
CCGCCCCTTCGAGGCGAATCGCTCCCAGACTGCCACGCCCTCCGCCTTTACAAGAGTGGATCTGCTGGAG
TTTAGCCGGCAACAGCAAGCTGCCGCCGCAGCCGCTACTGCGGCCATGATGCTGGAACGGGCCAACTTCC
TTAACTGCTTCAATCCGGCTGCCTATCCCAGGATACACGAGGAAATCGTGCAGAGTCGCCTGCGCAGGAG
TGCAGCCAATGCCGTCATCCCGCCGCCCATGAGCT
