>Addgene plasmid #64039 | pcDNA3-EngPD | addgene partial sequence | sequence record 109647 | BGH-rev 5'-TAGAAGGCACAGTCGAGG-3'
CATTTAGGTGACACTATAGAATAGGGCCCTCTAGATGCATGCTCGAGCGGCCGCCAGTGTGATGGATATC
TGCAGAATTCTTAACAGCTATCCATGGGGAGGTTGAATGGCTGCTGCACTTTGGTCCGGATGATTCTGTT
GATGGAGCTGACACTGGGGACAGTGTCATTGTCACAAACGCCTTCTGCCAGGAGCCGGTCCCGGATCTCC
CAAGCAAACATGGTAGGGTTCTGCCGCTTGTAGTCTCCTATCTTCTCCACCACCTTGGGGGTGGCCACCT
TGGGCTTGGAGCCCCCTATCACTCCAGGCCGGATGCTGCCAGTCTCGTAGTACCTGCCAAGGATCTTGCT
TACACAGCCATGGCTGACACGGAGCTGGCGAGAAATATCACAGGGCCTCACGCCCTGGTGGGCCAAGTCC
ACAATGCGTTGACGTACAACTTCTGGCAGAGGCCTGCCATTCACAAAGGCCCCTCCTAGTTGATTCAGCC
CTCCATGGCCGGATCTGATCGAGTTGTGAGCCATGGCGGATCCCAGAGCAGATTTCTCTGGATTGGCATC
GCTCATCTTGGAGCTCATGGGCGGCGGGATGACGGCATTGGCTGCACTCCTGCGCAGGCGACTCTGCACG
ATTTCCTCGTGTATCCTGGGATAGGCAGCCGGATTGAAGCAGTTAAGGAAGTTGGCCCGTTCCAGCATCA
TGGCCGCAGTAGCGGCTGCGGCGGCAGCTTGCTGTTGCCGGCTAAACTCCAGCAGATCCACTCTTGTAAA
GGCGGAGGGCGTGGCAGTCTGGGAGCGATTCGCCTCGAAGGGGCGGAATATGCTGGCCTGGTTCTCAATC
GACTTGCCAGGCTTCTGGACATCTCCGAAACGATCGCTCAGGATGTTGGAGATGGAAAAGGCCAGCGAGG
GCTTGGCCGTCGACTGCTGCTGGTGG
