[The description below was written by a language model from this plasmid's Addgene catalogue record.]
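Description:
pcDNA3-EngPD is a mammalian expression plasmid built on the Invitrogen pcDNA3 backbone (about 5.4 kb without insert). It is propagated in E. coli as a high-copy plasmid under ampicillin selection. No feature table accompanies the record, so other backbone elements are not itemised. The use of a BGH reverse sequencing primer is consistent with the bovine growth hormone polyadenylation signal that normally lies downstream of the pcDNA3 cloning site.

The payload is a chimeric transcriptional repressor driven by the CMV promoter, which gives strong constitutive expression in transfected mammalian cells. The open reading frame joins the N-terminal repressor domain of the Drosophila Engrailed protein (Eng) to the paired domain of mouse Pax8 (amino acids 1–147), with Eng at the N-terminus. The fusion was cloned between HindIII and EcoRI sites, both of which are retained, and a BamHI site separates the Eng and paired-domain coding segments. Because the paired domain is the DNA-binding module of Pax8, the fusion should occupy Pax8 target sites while the Engrailed domain imposes active repression. The protein would therefore act as a dominant-negative version of Pax8.

The record notes a few substitutions relative to reference sequences: H22P and L158P in Engrailed, and P2A in Pax8. The depositor states that these should not affect function. The associated work examined whether human thyroid oxidase gene promoters depend on the thyroid transcription factors TTF-1 and Pax8 in thyrocytes. This suggests the construct is used to interfere with Pax8-dependent transcription when testing candidate target promoters.
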