Addgene plasmid #64039: pcDNA3-EngPD
Purpose: Mammalian expression of paired domain of Pax8 fused to the N-terminal repressor domain of the drosophila engrailed protein (Eng)
Depositing lab: Daniel Christophe. Depositing organization: Universite Libre de Bruxelles. Publication: Human Thyroid Oxidases genes promoter activity in thyrocytes does not appear to be functionally dependent on Thyroid Transcription Factor-1 or Pax8. Christophe-Hobertus C, Christophe D. Mol Cell Endocrinol. 2007 Jan 29;264(1-2):157-63. Epub 2006 Dec 19. 10.1016/j.mce.2006.11.005 PubMed 17182173.
Backbone
  Vector backbone: pcDNA3
  Backbone manufacturer: Invitrogen
  Backbone size w/o insert (bp): 5446
  Vector type: Mammalian Expression
Growth in bacteria
  Bacterial resistance: Ampicillin, 100 μg/mL
  Growth temperature: 37°C
  Growth strain: DH5alpha
  Copy number: High Copy
Gene/Insert
  Gene/Insert name: Pax8 paired domain (alt name: paired box 8)
  Species: M. musculus (mouse)
  Mutation: paired domain, aa 1-147
  Entrez Gene: Pax8 (a.k.a. Pax-8)
  Promoter: CMV
  Tag / fusion protein: Eng (N-terminal repressor domain of the drosophila engrailed protein) (N terminal on insert)
  Cloning method: Restriction Enzyme; 5′ cloning site HindIII (not destroyed); 3′ cloning site EcoRI (not destroyed)
  Sequencing primers: 5′ CMV-F; 3′ BGH Reverse
Terms and licenses: Academic/Nonprofit Terms; Industry Terms: Not Available to Industry
Depositor comments: There is a BamHI site in between the Eng and PD coding sequences. Drosophila Engrailed (Eng)contains H22P and L158P compared to closest reference sequence (AAA65478.1). Depositor states that these mutation should not affect function. Mouse Pax8 contains a P2A mutation. Depositor states that this mutation should not affect plasmid function.
How to cite: pcDNA3-EngPD was a gift from Daniel Christophe (Addgene plasmid # 64039 ; http://n2t.net/addgene:64039 ; RRID:Addgene_64039)
